>Addgene plasmid #162981 | C453-E25: attB4-mPol2p>-attB5 | addgene full sequence | sequence record 330606 | Addgene NGS Result
AGCTCCAAATAATGATTTTATTTTGACTGATAGTGACCTGTTCGTTGCAACAAATTGATAAGCAATGCTT
TTTTATAATGCCAACTTTGTATACAAAAGTTGGCATCCTGAACGGCAGAGGTTACGGCAGTTTGTCTCTC
CCCCTTCCGGGAGCCACCTTCTTCTCCAACCGTCCCGGTCGCGCTCTCGGCGCTTCTGAGGAGAGAACTG
GCTGAGTGACGCCCTTTATAGATTCGCCCTTGTGTCCCGCCCCTTCCTTTCCCGCCCTCCCTTGCGCTAC
GGGGCCGCCCGCACCGGCCTACACGGAGCGCGCGCGGCGGAGTTGTTGACGCTAGGGCTCCGGCTCCCTG
GTTGGGTGTTCTTTCTGACGCGACAGGAGGAGGAGAATGTTCCTGGTCCTGTCGTCCTCCTTTCGGGTTT
CCCGTGCACTCAAACCGAGGACTTACAGAACGGAGGATAAAGTTAGGCCATTTTTACTCAGCTTCGGAGT
TCAGGCTCATTTTCAGCTAAAGTCTCTCATTAGTATCCCCCCACACACATCGGGAAAATGGTTTGTCCTA
CGCATCGGTAATGAAGGCGGGGCCCTTCGGGTCCTCCGGAGCGGGTTCCGGGGGTGGGGGGAAGGAGGGA
GGGACGGGACGGGCCTCGTTCATGAATATTCAGTTCACCGCTGAATATGCATAAGGCAGGCAAGATGGCG
CGTCCAATCAATTGGAAGTAGCCGTTATTAGTGGAGAGGCCCCAGGACGTTGGGGCACCGCCTGTGCTCT
AGTAGCTTTACGGAGCCCTGGCGCTCGATGTTCAAGCCCAAGCTTGCCAACTTTTCTATACAAAGTTGGC
ATTATAAAAAAGCATTGCTTATCAATTTGTTGCAACGAACAGGTCACTATCAGTCAAAATAAAATCATTA
TTTGGAGCTCCATGGTAGCGTTAACGCGAGAGTAGGGAACTGCCAGGCATCAAATAAAACGAAAGGCTCA
GTCGGAAGACTGGGCCTTTCGTTTTATCTGTTGTTTGTCGGTGAACGCTCTCCTGAGTAGGACAAATCCG
CCGGGAGCGGATTTGAACGTTGTGAAGCAACGGCCCGGAGGGTGGCGGGCAGGACGCCCGCCATAAACTG
CCAGGCATCAAACTAAGCAGAAGGCCATCCTGACGGATGGCCTTTTTGCGTTTCTACAAACTCTTCCTGG
CTAGCGGTAATACGGTTATCCACAGAATCAGGGGATAACGCAGGAAAGAACATGTGAGCAAAAGGCCAGC
AAAAGGCCAGGAACCGTAAAAAGGCCGCGTTGCTGGCGTTTTTCCATAGGCTCCGCCCCCCTGACGAGCA
TCACAAAAATCGACGCTCAAGTCAGAGGTGGCGAAACCCGACAGGACTATAAAGATACCAGGCGTTTCCC
CCTGGAAGCTCCCTCGTGCGCTCTCCTGTTCCGACCCTGCCGCTTACCGGATACCTGTCCGCCTTTCTCC
CTTCGGGAAGCGTGGCGCTTTCTCATAGCTCACGCTGTAGGTATCTCAGTTCGGTGTAGGTCGTTCGCTC
CAAGCTGGGCTGTGTGCACGAACCCCCCGTTCAGCCCGACCGCTGCGCCTTATCCGGTAACTATCGTCTT
GAGTCCAACCCGGTAAGACACGACTTATCGCCACTGGCAGCAGCCACTGGTAACAGGATTAGCAGAGCGA
GGTATGTAGGCGGTGCTACAGAGTTCTTGAAGTGGTGGCCTAACTACGGCTACACTAGAAGAACAGTATT
TGGTATCTGCGCTCTGCTGAAGCCAGTTACCTTCGGAAAAAGAGTTGGTAGCTCTTGATCCGGCAAACAA
ACCACCGCTGGTAGCGGTGGTTTTTTTGTTTGCAAGCAGCAGATTACGCGCAGAAAAAAAGGATCTCAAG
AAGATCCTTTGATCTTTTCTACGGGGTCTGACGCTCAGTGGAACGAAAACTCACGTTAAGGGATTTTGGT
CATGAGCTTGCGCCGTCCCGTCAAGTCAGCGTAATGCTCTGCCGGTGTTACAACCAATTAACCAATTCTG
ATTAGAAAAACTCATCGAGCATCAAATGAAACTGCAATTTATTCATATCAGGATTATCAATACCATATTT
TTGAAAAAGCCGTTTCTGTAATGAAGGAGAAAACTCACCGAGGCAGTTCCATAGGATGGCAAGATCCTGG
TATCGGTCTGCGATTCCGACTCGTCCAACATCAATACAACCTATTAATTTCCCCTCGTCAAAAATAAGGT
TATCAAGTGAGAAATCACCATGAGTGACGACTGAATCCGGCGAGAATGGCAAAAGTTTATGCATTTCTTT
CCAGACTTGTTCAACAGGCCAGCCATTACGCTCGTCATCAAAATCACTCGCATCAACCAAACCGTTATTC
ATTCGTGATTGCGCCTGAGCGAGACGAAATACGCGATCGCTGTTAAAAGGACAATTACAAACAGGAATCG
AATGCAACCGGCGCAGGAACACTGCCAGCGCATCAACAATATTTTCACCTGAATCAGGATATTCTTCTAA
TACCTGGAATGCTGTTTTTCCGGGGATCGCAGTGGTGAGTAACCATGCATCATCAGGAGTACGGATAAAA
TGCTTGATGGTCGGAAGAGGCATAAATTCCGTCAGCCAGTTTAGTCTGACCATCTCATCTGTAACATCAT
TGGCAACGCTACCTTTGCCATGTTTCAGAAACAACTCTGGCGCATCGGGCTTCCCATACAAGCGATAGAT
TGTCGCACCTGATTGCCCGACATTATCGCGAGCCCATTTATACCCATATAAATCAGCATCCATGTTGGAA
TTTAATCGCGGCCTCGACGTTTCCCGTTGAATATGGCTCATAACACCCCTTGTATTACTGTTTATGTAAG
CAGACAGTTTTATTGTTCATGATGATATATTTTTATCTTGTGCAATGTAACATCAGAGATTTTGAGACAC
GGGCCCTGCGCCCTGCAGCTCTAG
Features (pLannotate 1.2.2; 8 found; start..end, strand, type, name):
      6..91      +  protein_bind   attL1 (fragment): mutant version of attL; recombination site for the Gateway® LR reaction LR Clonase™
     82..102     +  protein_bind   attB5: mutant version of attB; core recombination site for the Gateway® BP reaction BP Clonase™
    818..838     -  protein_bind   attB4: mutant version of attB; core recombination site for the Gateway® BP reaction BP Clonase™
    829..914     -  protein_bind   attL1 (fragment): mutant version of attL; recombination site for the Gateway® LR reaction LR Clonase™
    964..1007    -  terminator     rrnB T1 terminator: Escherichia coli rrnB; transcription terminator T1 from the E. coli rrnB gene
   1139..1166    +  terminator     rrnB T2 terminator: transcription terminator T2 from the E. coli rrnB gene
   1301..1889    -  rep_origin     ori: high-copy-number ColE1/pMB1/pBR322/pUC origin of replication
   2032..2841    -  CDS            KanR: aminoglycoside phosphotransferase; aph(3')-Ia; confers resistance to kanamycin in bacteria or G418 (Geneticin®) in eukaryotes
