[The description below was written by a language model from this plasmid's Addgene catalogue record and pLannotate feature annotations shown in this document.]
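Description:
C453-E25: attB4-mPol2p>-attB5 is a small (about 3 kb) Gateway entry clone built in the pDonr215 donor backbone. It carries the mouse RNA polymerase II promoter as a modular regulatory part for assembling mammalian expression constructs. It is maintained in E. coli on a high-copy ColE1/pUC-type origin and selected with kanamycin through an aminoglycoside phosphotransferase (KanR) gene. The rrnB T1 and T2 transcription terminators lie in the backbone next to the cloning region, where they typically insulate the insert from read-through transcription from plasmid sequences.

The payload is the murine Pol II promoter fragment. The annotation software does not label it as a feature, but it presumably occupies the roughly 700 bp interval between the two recombination sites. That interval is bounded by attB4 and attB5 core sequences embedded in attL-type arms, which the software calls attL1 fragments. This is the arrangement expected after a BP reaction has placed an attB4/attB5-flanked PCR product into a donor vector, giving an LR-competent entry clone. The insert lies on the reverse strand of the deposited sequence, so the attB4-to-attB5 orientation in the name runs opposite to the numbering.

The nonstandard att4/att5 specificities mark this plasmid as one element of a multisite Gateway system. In such a system, entry clones with distinct, compatible att sites are recombined in a fixed order and orientation into a destination vector. Here the promoter module would be joined upstream of separately cloned open reading frames, tags or other parts to create combinatorial libraries of mammalian expression clones. The plasmid has no coding insert, reporter or mammalian selection cassette of its own, so it is a building block rather than a stand-alone expression vector.
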