Addgene plasmid #162981: C453-E25: attB4-mPol2p>-attB5
Purpose: Gateway attB4/attB5 entry clone for mammalian expression using the murine RNA polymerase 2 promoter
Depositing lab: Dominic Esposito. Depositing organization: National Cancer Institute (NCI). Publication: Combinatorial assembly of clone libraries using site-specific recombination. Wall VE, Garvey LA, Mehalko JL, Procter LV, Esposito D. Methods Mol Biol. 2014;1116:193-208. doi: 10.1007/978-1-62703-764-8_14. PubMed 24395366.
Backbone
  Vector backbone: pDonr215
  Vector type: Synthetic Biology
Growth in bacteria
  Bacterial resistance: Kanamycin, 50 μg/mL
  Growth temperature: 37°C
  Growth strain: DH5alpha
  Copy number: High Copy
Gene/Insert
  Gene/Insert name: murine RNA polymerase 2 promoter
  Species: M. musculus (mouse)
  Cloning method: Gateway Cloning
Terms and licenses: Academic/Nonprofit Terms; Industry Terms: Not Available to Industry
How to cite: C453-E25: attB4-mPol2p>-attB5 was a gift from Dominic Esposito (Addgene plasmid # 162981 ; http://n2t.net/addgene:162981 ; RRID:Addgene_162981)
